Addgene plasmid #247929: pZucchini2_SFFV-RXRA-eGFP-IRES-mCherry_PuroR
Purpose: Overexpression vector for eGFP tagged RXRA or NR2B1. Monitor post-translational degradation of RXRA via EGFP:mCherry ratio. Contains puromycin-resistance selection marker.
Depositing lab: Benjamin Ebert & Jonathan Tsai. Depositing organization: Dana-Farber Cancer Institute. Publication: UBR5 forms ligand-dependent complexes on chromatin to regulate nuclear hormone receptor stability. Tsai JM, Aguirre JD, Li YD, Brown J, Focht V, Kater L, Kempf G, Sandoval B, Schmitt S, Rutter JC, Galli P, Sandate CR, Cutler JA, Zou C, Donovan KA, Lumpkin RJ, Cavadini S, Park PMC, Sievers Q, Hatton C, Ener E, Regalado BD, Sperling MT, Slabicki M, Kim J, Zon R, Zhang Z, Miller PG, Belizaire R, Sperling AS, Fischer ES, Irizarry R, Armstrong SA, Thoma NH, Ebert BL. Mol Cell. 2023 Aug 3;83(15):2753-2767.e10. doi: 10.1016/j.molcel.2023.06.028. Epub 2023 Jul 20. PubMed 37478846.
Backbone
  Vector backbone: Zucchini2
  Vector type: Mammalian Expression, Lentiviral
  Selectable markers: Puromycin
Growth in bacteria
  Bacterial resistance: Ampicillin, 100 μg/mL
  Growth temperature: 37°C
  Growth strain: NEB Stable
  Copy number: Unknown
Gene/Insert
  Gene/Insert name: Retinoid X receptor alpha (alt names: NR2B1; RXRA)
  Species: H. sapiens (human)
  Insert size (bp): 1386
  Entrez Gene: RXRA (a.k.a. NR2B1, RXR-alpha, RXRalpha)
  Tag / fusion protein: eGFP (C terminal on insert)
Terms and licenses: Academic/Nonprofit Terms; Industry Terms: Not Available to Industry
How to cite: pZucchini2_SFFV-RXRA-eGFP-IRES-mCherry_PuroR was a gift from Benjamin Ebert & Jonathan Tsai (Addgene plasmid # 247929 ; http://n2t.net/addgene:247929 ; RRID:Addgene_247929)
