[The description below was written by a language model from this plasmid's Addgene catalogue record and pLannotate feature annotations shown in this document.]
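Description:
pZucchini2_SFFV-RXRA-eGFP-IRES-mCherry_PuroR is a lentiviral mammalian expression plasmid of about 11.9 kb, built on the Zucchini2 backbone and designed as a fluorescent reporter of protein stability for human retinoid X receptor alpha (RXRA, also called NR2B1). It is maintained in E. coli through a high-copy ColE1/pUC-type origin and an ampicillin-resistance gene. An f1 origin and remnants of lac/lacZα cloning-vector sequence are also annotated. The viral portion has a third-generation, self-inactivating layout. An RSV promoter replaces the U3 region upstream of a truncated HIV-1 5' LTR, followed by the Ψ packaging signal with a gag fragment, the Rev response element, a cPPT/CTS, WPRE and a ΔU3 3' LTR. An SV40 polyadenylation signal and SV40 origin lie downstream. Producing virus therefore requires packaging and envelope functions supplied in trans.

The payload is driven by the spleen focus-forming virus (SFFV) LTR promoter, which transcribes a single bicistronic message. The first cistron is the 1,386 bp RXRA coding sequence fused at its C terminus to EGFP. An EMCV IRES then directs independent translation of mCherry. Because both proteins arise from the same mRNA, mCherry serves as an internal control for transcription and transduction level, and changes in the EGFP:mCherry ratio report post-translational changes in RXRA abundance, such as regulated degradation. A separate cassette, consisting of the EF-1α core promoter with its intron A driving puromycin N-acetyltransferase, allows selection of stably transduced cells. The construct was deposited with a study of ligand-dependent control of nuclear hormone receptor stability by UBR5, and it is intended for RXRA-EGFP overexpression and ratiometric monitoring of its degradation.
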