Features (pLannotate 1.2.2; 34 found; start..end, strand, type, name):
      1..43      +  rep_origin     RSF ori (fragment): Plasmids containing the RSF 1030 origin of replication can be propagated in E. coli cells that contain additional plasmids with compatible origins.
     45..137     +  CDS            lacI (fragment): lac repressor; lacI; The lac repressor binds to the lac operator to inhibit transcription in E. coli. This inhibition can be relieved by adding lactose or isopropyl-β-D-thiogalactopyranoside (IPTG).
    150..171     +  protein_bind   CAP binding site: CAP binding activates transcription in the presence of cAMP. E. coli catabolite activator protein
    186..216     +  promoter       lac promoter: promoter for the E. coli lac operon
    220..242     +  protein_bind   lac operator (fragment): The lac repressor binds to the lac operator to inhibit transcription in E. coli. This inhibition can be relieved by adding lactose or isopropyl-β-D-thiogalactopyranoside (IPTG). lac repressor encoded by lacI
    285..303     +  promoter       T3 promoter: promoter for bacteriophage T3 RNA polymerase
    331..557     +  promoter       RSV promoter: Rous sarcoma virus enhancer/promoter
    558..738     +  LTR            5' LTR (truncated): truncated 5' long terminal repeat (LTR) from HIV-1
    785..910     +  misc_feature   HIV-1 Ψ: packaging signal of human immunodeficiency virus type 1
    894..1257    +  CDS            HIV-1 gag (fragment): gag protein from human immunodeficiency virus 1; gag
   1403..1636    +  misc_feature   RRE: The Rev response element (RRE) of HIV-1 allows for Rev-dependent mRNA export from the nucleus to the cytoplasm.
   2013..2039    +  CDS            Rev (fragment): human immunodeficiency virus 1 (HIV-1) Rev protein; rev; enhances nuclear export of unspliced and incompletely spliced viral mRNAs
   2067..2468    +  promoter       SFFV promoter: spleen focus-forming virus long terminal repeat (LTR) promoter
   2478..2501    +  misc_feature   MCS (fragment): pBluescript multiple cloning site
   2517..3902    +  CDS            RXRA: RXRA_HUMAN - Also known as NR2B1. Experimental evidence at protein level: Swiss-Prot protein existence level 1. Receptor for retinoic acid that acts as a transcription factor (PubMed:11162439, PubMed:11915042). Forms homo- or heterodimers with retinoic acid receptors (RARs) and binds to target response elements in response to their ligands, all-trans or 9-cis retinoic acid, to regulate gene expression in various biological processes (PubMed:10195690, PubMed:11162439, PubMed:11915042, PubMed:28167758, PubMed:17761950, PubMed:16107141, PubMed:18800767, PubMed:19167885). The RAR/RXR heterodimers
   3933..4649    +  CDS            EGFP: the original enhanced GFP (Yang et al., 1996) mammalian codon-optimized
   4673..5259    +  misc_feature   IRES2: internal ribosome entry site (IRES) of the encephalomyocarditis virus (EMCV)
   5275..5982    +  CDS            mCherry: mCherry is a basic (constitutively fluorescent) red fluorescent protein published in 2004, derived from Discosoma sp.. It is reported to be a very rapidly-maturing monomer with low acid sensitivity.
   6041..6158    +  misc_feature   cPPT/CTS: central polypurine tract and central termination sequence of HIV-1
   6219..6285    +  CDS            small t antigen (fragment): SV40 (simian virus 40) small t antigen
   6311..6522    +  promoter       EF-1α core promoter: core promoter for human elongation factor EF-1α
   6523..7461    +  intron         EF-1α intron A: intron upstream of the start codon of human EF-1α
   7483..8082    +  CDS            PuroR (fragment): puromycin N-acetyltransferase; pac from Streptomyces; confers resistance to puromycin
   8098..8686    +  misc_feature   WPRE: woodchuck hepatitis virus posttranscriptional regulatory element
   8737..8756    +  misc_feature   cPPT/CTS (fragment): central polypurine tract and central termination sequence of HIV-1
   8758..8991    +  LTR            3' LTR (ΔU3): self-inactivating 3' long terminal repeat (LTR) from HIV-1
   9069..9190    +  polyA_signal   SV40 poly(A) signal: SV40 polyadenylation signal
   9230..9365    +  rep_origin     SV40 ori: SV40 origin of replication
   9386..9404    -  promoter       T7 promoter: promoter for bacteriophage T7 RNA polymerase
   9412..9567    +  CDS            lacZα (fragment): LacZα fragment of β-galactosidase; lacZ fragment
   9572..10000   +  rep_origin     f1 ori (sequence partly withheld): f1 bacteriophage origin of replication; arrow indicates direction of (+) strand synthesis
  10053..10157   +  promoter       AmpR promoter: bla
  10158..11018   +  CDS            AmpR: β-lactamase; bla; confers resistance to ampicillin, carbenicillin, and related antibiotics
  11189..11777   +  rep_origin     ori: high-copy-number ColE1/pMB1/pBR322/pUC origin of replication
>Addgene plasmid #247929 | pZucchini2_SFFV-RXRA-eGFP-IRES-mCherry_PuroR | addgene full sequence | sequence record 496526 | Addgene NGS Result
CGAACGACCGAGCGCAGCGAGTCAGTGAGCGAGGAAGCGGAAGAGCGCCCAATACGCAAACCGCCTCTCC
CCGCGCGTTGGCCGATTCATTAATGCAGCTGGCACGACAGGTTTCCCGACTGGAAAGCGGGCAGTGAGCG
CAACGCAATTAATGTGAGTTAGCTCACTCATTAGGCACCCCAGGCTTTACACTTTATGCTTCCGGCTCGT
ATGTTGTGTGGAATTGTGAGCGGATAACAATTTCACACAGGAAACAGCTATGACCATGATTACGCCAAGC
GCGCAATTAACCCTCACTAAAGGGAACAAAAGCTGGAGCTGCAAGCTTAATGTAGTCTTATGCAATACTC
TTGTAGTCTTGCAACATGGTAACGATGAGTTAGCAACATGCCTTACAAGGAGAGAAAAAGCACCGTGCAT
GCCGATTGGTGGAAGTAAGGTGGTACGATCGTGCCTTATTAGGAAGGCAACAGACGGGTCTGACATGGAT
TGGACGAACCACTGAATTGCCGCATTGCAGAGATATTGTATTTAAGTGCCTAGCTCGATACATAAACGGG
TCTCTCTGGTTAGACCAGATCTGAGCCTGGGAGCTCTCTGGCTAACTAGGGAACCCACTGCTTAAGCCTC
AATAAAGCTTGCCTTGAGTGCTTCAAGTAGTGTGTGCCCGTCTGTTGTGTGACTCTGGTAACTAGAGATC
CCTCAGACCCTTTTAGTCAGTGTGGAAAATCTCTAGCAGTGGCGCCCGAACAGGGACTTGAAAGCGAAAG
GGAAACCAGAGGAGCTCTCTCGACGCAGGACTCGGCTTGCTGAAGCGCGCACGGCAAGAGGCGAGGGGCG
GCGACTGGTGAGTACGCCAAAAATTTTGACTAGCGGAGGCTAGAAGGAGAGAGATGGGTGCGAGAGCGTC
AGTATTAAGCGGGGGAGAATTAGATCGCGATGGGAAAAAATTCGGTTAAGGCCAGGGGGAAAGAAAAAAT
ATAAATTAAAACATATAGTATGGGCAAGCAGGGAGCTAGAACGATTCGCAGTTAATCCTGGCCTGTTAGA
AACATCAGAAGGCTGTAGACAAATACTGGGACAGCTACAACCATCCCTTCAGACAGGATCAGAAGAACTT
AGATCATTATATAATACAGTAGCAACCCTCTATTGTGTGCATCAAAGGATAGAGATAAAAGACACCAAGG
AAGCTTTAGACAAGATAGAGGAAGAGCAAAACAAAAGTAAGACCACCGCACAGCAAGCGGCCGCTGATCT
TCAGACCTGGAGGAGGAGATATGAGGGACAATTGGAGAAGTGAATTATATAAATATAAAGTAGTAAAAAT
TGAACCATTAGGAGTAGCACCCACCAAGGCAAAGAGAAGAGTGGTGCAGAGAGAAAAAAGAGCAGTGGGA
ATAGGAGCTTTGTTCCTTGGGTTCTTGGGAGCAGCAGGAAGCACTATGGGCGCAGCGTCAATGACGCTGA
CGGTACAGGCCAGACAATTATTGTCTGGTATAGTGCAGCAGCAGAACAATTTGCTGAGGGCTATTGAGGC
GCAACAGCATCTGTTGCAACTCACAGTCTGGGGCATCAAGCAGCTCCAGGCAAGAATCCTGGCTGTGGAA
AGATACCTAAAGGATCAACAGCTCCTGGGGATTTGGGGTTGCTCTGGAAAACTCATTTGCACCACTGCTG
TGCCTTGGAATGCTAGTTGGAGTAATAAATCTCTGGAACAGATTTGGAATCACACGACCTGGATGGAGTG
GGACAGAGAAATTAACAATTACACAAGCTTAATACACTCCTTAATTGAAGAATCGCAAAACCAGCAAGAA
AAGAATGAACAAGAATTATTGGAATTAGATAAATGGGCAAGTTTGTGGAATTGGTTTAACATAACAAATT
GGCTGTGGTATATAAAATTATTCATAATGATAGTAGGAGGCTTGGTAGGTTTAAGAATAGTTTTTGCTGT
ACTTTCTATAGTGAATAGAGTTAGGCAGGGATATTCACCATTATCGTTTCAGACCCACCTCCCAACCCCG
AGGGGACCCTATTCCAGCACATATGAGCTAGCTGCAGTAACGCCATTTTGCAAGGCATGGAAAAATACCA
AACCAAGAATAGAGAAGTTCAGATCAAGGGCGGGTACATGAAAATAGCTAACGTTGGGCCAAACAGGATA
TCTGCGGTGAGCAGTTTCGGCCCCGGCCCGGGGCCAAGAACAGATGGTCACCGCAGTTTCGGCCCCGGCC
CGAGGCCAAGAACAGATGGTCCCCAGATATGGCCCAACCCTCAGCAGTTTCTTAAGACCCATCAGATGTT
TCCAGGCTCCCCCAAGGACCTGAAATGACCCTGCGCCTTATTTGAATTAACCAATCAGCCTGCTTCTCGC
TTCTGTTCGCGCGCTTCTGCTTCCCGAGCTCTATAAAAGAGCTCACAACCCCTCACTCGGCGCGCCAGTC
CTCCGACAGACTGAGTCGGCCGGTCGAATCAAGCTTATCGATACCGTCGACTCCGGAATAGCCACCATGG
ATACGAAACACTTCCTGCCGTTGGACTTCTCTACCCAGGTAAACTCATCCCTCACGAGCCCCACGGGTCG
GGGTAGTATGGCAGCTCCATCCCTGCATCCATCTCTGGGTCCTGGTATTGGAAGTCCTGGGCAGCTGCAT
TCCCCCATCTCAACGCTGAGTAGCCCGATCAATGGAATGGGTCCCCCCTTCAGCGTTATTTCATCCCCCA
TGGGTCCTCACTCAATGTCTGTGCCTACGACGCCGACACTCGGTTTCTCAACGGGATCTCCGCAACTTTC
TTCACCCATGAATCCAGTTAGTTCCAGTGAGGACATAAAACCCCCCCTGGGACTGAACGGGGTTCTGAAA
GTTCCAGCACATCCATCTGGTAACATGGCCAGTTTCACTAAGCATATTTGTGCGATATGTGGAGACCGAA
GTTCAGGGAAGCACTATGGAGTGTATTCATGTGAAGGCTGTAAAGGATTTTTCAAGAGGACGGTTCGCAA
AGATCTTACTTATACTTGTAGGGACAATAAAGATTGCCTTATCGATAAGAGGCAAAGAAATCGATGCCAG
TATTGCCGCTATCAAAAGTGTCTGGCTATGGGTATGAAGAGAGAAGCTGTACAGGAGGAGCGGCAACGCG
GAAAAGACCGCAATGAAAATGAAGTAGAGTCCACGTCTAGCGCGAACGAGGATATGCCTGTGGAGAGGAT
TCTGGAGGCAGAGCTCGCAGTGGAGCCGAAGACAGAGACTTACGTTGAGGCGAACATGGGTCTTAACCCT
TCCAGTCCCAACGACCCAGTTACTAACATTTGTCAAGCAGCTGACAAACAGCTTTTCACCCTGGTTGAAT
GGGCAAAGCGGATACCCCACTTCAGTGAACTGCCCCTGGACGATCAAGTCATCTTGCTGCGCGCGGGTTG
GAATGAGCTCCTTATAGCTTCCTTCTCACACAGGTCTATCGCCGTAAAAGACGGCATACTTTTGGCCACC
GGGTTGCACGTACATCGGAACAGCGCGCATAGTGCAGGCGTTGGCGCTATCTTTGATCGGGTGCTTACGG
AGCTGGTCAGTAAGATGAGGGATATGCAAATGGATAAGACGGAACTCGGGTGCCTTAGGGCAATCGTCTT
GTTTAACCCAGACTCCAAAGGGCTGTCTAATCCAGCGGAGGTTGAGGCATTGCGAGAGAAGGTATATGCA
TCACTTGAGGCCTACTGCAAACACAAGTATCCGGAACAACCGGGTCGCTTTGCGAAGCTCCTTCTGCGCC
TTCCCGCCCTGCGCAGTATAGGATTGAAGTGTCTTGAACACTTGTTTTTTTTTAAGCTCATAGGGGATAC
ACCGATAGACACATTCTTGATGGAAATGCTGGAGGCCCCCCATCAAATGACAGGCGGCGGCGGCTCCGGC
GGCGGCGGCTCCGTGAGCAAGGGCGAGGAGCTGTTCACCGGGGTGGTGCCCATCCTGGTCGAGCTGGACG
GCGACGTAAACGGCCACAAGTTCAGCGTGTCCGGCGAGGGCGAGGGCGATGCCACCTACGGCAAGCTGAC
CCTGAAGTTCATCTGCACCACCGGCAAGCTGCCCGTGCCCTGGCCCACCCTCGTGACCACCCTGACCTAC
GGCGTGCAGTGCTTCAGCCGCTACCCCGACCACATGAAGCAGCACGACTTCTTCAAGTCCGCCATGCCCG
AAGGCTACGTCCAGGAGCGCACCATCTTCTTCAAGGACGACGGCAACTACAAGACCCGCGCCGAGGTGAA
GTTCGAGGGCGACACCCTGGTGAACCGCATCGAGCTGAAGGGCATCGACTTCAAGGAGGACGGCAACATC
CTGGGGCACAAGCTGGAGTACAACTACAACAGCCACAACGTCTATATCATGGCCGACAAGCAGAAGAACG
GCATCAAGGTGAACTTCAAGATCCGCCACAACATCGAGGACGGCAGCGTGCAGCTCGCCGACCACTACCA
GCAGAACACCCCCATCGGCGACGGCCCCGTGCTGCTGCCCGACAACCACTACCTGAGCACCCAGTCCGCC
CTGAGCAAAGACCCCAACGAGAAGCGCGATCACATGGTCCTGCTGGAGTTCGTGACCGCCGCCGGGATCA
CTCTCGGCATGGACGAGCTGTACAAGTAAATGCATGAGTAACTGAGGATCCGCCCCTCTCCCTCCCCCCC
CCCTAACGTTACTGGCCGAAGCCGCTTGGAATAAGGCCGGTGTGCGTTTGTCTATATGTTATTTTCCACC
ATATTGCCGTCTTTTGGCAATGTGAGGGCCCGGAAACCTGGCCCTGTCTTCTTGACGAGCATTCCTAGGG
GTCTTTCCCCTCTCGCCAAAGGAATGCAAGGTCTGTTGAATGTCGTGAAGGAAGCAGTTCCTCTGGAAGC
TTCTTGAAGACAAACAACGTCTGTAGCGACCCTTTGCAGGCAGCGGAACCCCCCACCTGGCGACAGGTGC
CTCTGCGGCCAAAAGCCACGTGTATAAGATACACCTGCAAAGGCGGCACAACCCCAGTGCCACGTTGTGA
GTTGGATAGTTGTGGAAAGAGTCAAATGGCTCTCCTCAAGCGTATTCAACAAGGGGCTGAAGGATGCCCA
GAAGGTACCCCATTGTATGGGATCTGATCTGGGGCCTCGGTACACATGCTTTACATGTGTTTAGTCGAGG
TTAAAAAAACGTCTAGGCCCCCCGAACCACGGGGACGTGGTTTTCCTTTGAAAAACACGATGATAATATG
GCCACAACCCTGGAATTCGCCACCATGGTGAGCAAGGGCGAGGAGGATAACATGGCCATCATCAAGGAGT
TCATGCGCTTCAAGGTGCACATGGAGGGCTCCGTGAACGGCCACGAGTTCGAGATCGAGGGCGAGGGCGA
GGGCCGCCCCTACGAGGGCACCCAGACCGCCAAGCTGAAGGTGACCAAGGGTGGCCCCCTGCCCTTCGCC
TGGGACATCCTGTCCCCTCAGTTCATGTACGGCTCCAAGGCCTACGTGAAGCACCCCGCCGACATCCCCG
ACTACTTGAAGCTGTCCTTCCCCGAGGGCTTCAAGTGGGAGCGCGTGATGAACTTCGAGGACGGCGGCGT
GGTGACCGTGACCCAGGACTCCTCCCTGCAGGACGGCGAGTTCATCTACAAGGTGAAGCTGCGCGGCACC
AACTTCCCCTCCGACGGCCCCGTAATGCAGAAGAAGACCATGGGCTGGGAGGCCTCCTCCGAGCGGATGT
ACCCCGAGGACGGCGCCCTGAAGGGCGAGATCAAGCAGAGGCTGAAGCTGAAGGACGGCGGCCACTACGA
CGCTGAGGTCAAGACCACCTACAAGGCCAAGAAGCCCGTGCAGCTGCCCGGCGCCTACAACGTCAACATC
AAGTTGGACATCACCTCCCACAACGAGGACTACACCATCGTGGAACAGTACGAACGCGCCGAGGGCCGCC
ACTCCACCGGCGGCATGGACGAGCTGTACAAGTAAACTAGTAAGCTTGGCGTAACTAGATCTTGAGACAA
ATGGCAGTATTCATCCACAATTTTAAAAGAAAAGGGGGGATTGGGGGGTACAGTGCAGGGGAAAGAATAG
TAGACATAATAGCAACAGACATACAAACTAAAGAATTACAAAAACAAATTACAAAAATTCAAAATTTTCG
GGTTTATTACAGGGACAGCAGAGATCCACTTTGGGCTCGAGGGGGCCCGGGTGCAAAGATGGATAAAGTT
TTAAACAGAGAGGAATCTTTGCAGCTAATGGACCTTCTAGGTCTTGAAAGGAGTGGGAATTGGCTCCGGT
GCCCGTCAGTGGGCAGAGCGCACATCGCCCACAGTCCCCGAGAAGTTGGGGGGAGGGGTCGGCAATTGAT
CCGGTGCCTAGAGAAGGTGGCGCGGGGTAAACTGGGAAAGTGATGTCGTGTACTGGCTCCGCCTTTTTCC
CGAGGGTGGGGGAGAACCGTATATAAGTGCAGTAGTCGCCGTGAACGTTCTTTTTCGCAACGGGTTTGCC
GCCAGAACACAGGTAAGTGCCGTGTGTGGTTCCCGCGGGCCTGGCCTCTTTACGGGTTATGGCCCTTGCG
TGCCTTGAATTACTTCCACCTGGCTGCAGTACGTGATTCTTGATCCCGAGCTTCGGGTTGGAAGTGGGTG
GGAGAGTTCGAGGCCTTGCGCTTAAGGAGCCCCTTCGCCTCGTGCTTGAGTTGAGGCCTGGCCTGGGCGC
TGGGGCCGCCGCGTGCGAATCTGGTGGCACCTTCGCGCCTGTCTCGCTGCTTTCGATAAGTCTCTAGCCA
TTTAAAATTTTTGATGACCTGCTGCGACGCTTTTTTTCTGGCAAGATAGTCTTGTAAATGCGGGCCAAGA
TCTGCACACTGGTATTTCGGTTTTTGGGGCCGCGGGCGGCGACGGGGCCCGTGCGTCCCAGCGCACATGT
TCGGCGAGGCGGGGCCTGCGAGCGCGGCCACCGAGAATCGGACGGGGGTAGTCTCAAGCTGGCCGGCCTG
CTCTGGTGCCTGGCCTCGCGCCGCCGTGTATCGCCCCGCCCTGGGCGGCAAGGCTGGCCCGGTCGGCACC
AGTTGCGTGAGCGGAAAGATGGCCGCTTCCCGGCCCTGCTGCAGGGAGCTCAAAATGGAGGACGCGGCGC
TCGGGAGAGCGGGCGGGTGAGTCACCCACACAAAGGAAAAGGGCCTTTCCGTCCTCAGCCGTCGCTTCAT
GTGACTCCACGGAGTACCGGGCGCCGTCCAGGCACCTCGATTAGTTCTCGAGCTTTTGGAGTACGTCGTC
TTTAGGTTGGGGGGAGGGGTTTTATGCGATGGAGTTTCCCCACACTGAGTGGGTGGAGACTGAAGTTAGG
CCAGCTTGGCACTTGATGTAATTCTCCTTGGAATTTGCCCTTTTTGAGTTTGGATCTTGGTTCATTCTCA
AGCCTCAGACAGTGGTTCAAAGTTTTTTTCTTCCATTTCAGGTGTCGTGACGTACGGCCACCATGACCGA
GTACAAGCCCACGGTGCGCCTCGCCACCCGCGACGACGTCCCCAGGGCCGTACGCACCCTCGCCGCCGCG
TTCGCCGACTACCCCGCCACGCGCCACACCGTCGATCCGGACCGCCACATCGAGCGGGTCACCGAGCTGC
AAGAACTCTTCCTCACGCGCGTCGGGCTCGACATCGGCAAGGTGTGGGTCGCGGACGACGGCGCCGCCGT
GGCGGTCTGGACCACGCCGGAGAGCGTCGAAGCGGGGGCGGTGTTCGCCGAGATCGGCCCGCGCATGGCC
GAGTTGAGCGGTTCCCGGCTGGCCGCGCAGCAACAGATGGAAGGCCTCCTGGCGCCGCACCGGCCCAAGG
AGCCCGCGTGGTTCCTGGCCACCGTCGGAGTCTCGCCCGACCACCAGGGCAAGGGTCTGGGCAGCGCCGT
CGTGCTCCCCGGAGTGGAGGCGGCCGAGCGCGCCGGGGTGCCCGCCTTCCTGGAGACCTCCGCGCCCCGC
AACCTCCCCTTCTACGAGCGGCTCGGCTTCACCGTCACCGCCGACGTCGAGGTGCCCGAAGGACCGCGCA
CCTGGTGCATGACCCGCAAGCCCGGTGCCTGAACGCGTTAAGTCGACAATCAACCTCTGGATTACAAAAT
TTGTGAAAGATTGACTGGTATTCTTAACTATGTTGCTCCTTTTACGCTATGTGGATACGCTGCTTTAATG
CCTTTGTATCATGCTATTGCTTCCCGTATGGCTTTCATTTTCTCCTCCTTGTATAAATCCTGGTTGCTGT
CTCTTTATGAGGAGTTGTGGCCCGTTGTCAGGCAACGTGGCGTGGTGTGCACTGTGTTTGCTGACGCAAC
CCCCACTGGTTGGGGCATTGCCACCACCTGTCAGCTCCTTTCCGGGACTTTCGCTTTCCCCCTCCCTATT
GCCACGGCGGAACTCATCGCCGCCTGCCTTGCCCGCTGCTGGACAGGGGCTCGGCTGTTGGGCACTGACA
ATTCCGTGGTGTTGTCGGGGAAATCATCGTCCTTTCCTTGGCTGCTCGCCTGTGTTGCCACCTGGATTCT
GCGCGGGACGTCCTTCTGCTACGTCCCTTCGGCCCTCAATCCAGCGGACCTTCCTTCCCGCGGCCTGCTG
CCGGCTCTGCGGCCTCTTCCGCGTCTTCGCCTTCGCCCTCAGACGAGTCGGATCTCCCTTTGGGCCGCCT
CCCCGCGTCGACTTTAAGACCAATGACTTACAAGGCAGCTGTAGATCTTAGCCACTTTTTAAAAGAAAAG
GGGGGACTGGAAGGGCTAATTCACTCCCAACGAAGACAAGATCTGCTTTTTGCTTGTACTGGGTCTCTCT
GGTTAGACCAGATCTGAGCCTGGGAGCTCTCTGGCTAACTAGGGAACCCACTGCTTAAGCCTCAATAAAG
CTTGCCTTGAGTGCTTCAAGTAGTGTGTGCCCGTCTGTTGTGTGACTCTGGTAACTAGAGATCCCTCAGA
CCCTTTTAGTCAGTGTGGAAAATCTCTAGCAGTACGTATAGTAGTTCATGTCATCTTATTATTCAGTATT
TATAACTTGCAAAGAAATGAATATCAGAGAGTGAGAGGAACTTGTTTATTGCAGCTTATAATGGTTACAA
ATAAAGCAATAGCATCACAAATTTCACAAATAAAGCATTTTTTTCACTGCATTCTAGTTGTGGTTTGTCC
AAACTCATCAATGTATCTTATCATGTCTGGCTCTAGCTATCCCGCCCCTAACTCCGCCCATCCCGCCCCT
AACTCCGCCCAGTTCCGCCCATTCTCCGCCCCATGGCTGACTAATTTTTTTTATTTATGCAGAGGCCGAG
GCCGCCTCGGCCTCTGAGCTATTCCAGAAGTAGTGAGGAGGCTTTTTTGGAGGCCTAGGGACGTACCCAA
TTCGCCCTATAGTGAGTCGTATTACGCGCGCTCACTGGCCGTCGTTTTACAACGTCGTGACTGGGAAAAC
CCTGGCGTTACCCAACTTAATCGCCTTGCAGCACATCCCCCTTTCGCCAGCTGGCGTAATAGCGAAGAGG
CCCGCACCGATCGCCCTTCCCAACAGTTGCGCAGCCTGAATGGCGAATGGG
[124 nt withheld, positions 9572-9695]
C
[91 nt withheld, positions 9697-9787]
A
[49 nt withheld, positions 9789-9837]
CCTTTGACGTTGGAGTCCACGTTCTTT
[37 nt withheld, positions 9865-9901]
ACCCTATCTCGGTCTATTCTTTTGATTTATAAGGGATTTTGCCGATTTCGGCCTATTGGTTAAAAAATGA
GCTGATTTAACAAAAATTTAACGCGAATTTTAACAAAATATTAACGCTTACAATTTAGGTGGCACTTTTC
GGGGAAATGTGCGCGGAACCCCTATTTGTTTATTTTTCTAAATACATTCAAATATGTATCCGCTCATGAG
ACAATAACCCTGATAAATGCTTCAATAATATTGAAAAAGGAAGAGTATGAGTATTCAACATTTCCGTGTC
GCCCTTATTCCCTTTTTTGCGGCATTTTGCCTTCCTGTTTTTGCTCACCCAGAAACGCTGGTGAAAGTAA
AAGATGCTGAAGATCAGTTGGGTGCACGAGTGGGTTACATCGAACTGGATCTCAACAGCGGTAAGATCCT
TGAGAGTTTTCGCCCCGAAGAACGTTTTCCAATGATGAGCACTTTTAAAGTTCTGCTATGTGGCGCGGTA
TTATCCCGTATTGACGCCGGGCAAGAGCAACTCGGTCGCCGCATACACTATTCTCAGAATGACTTGGTTG
AGTACTCACCAGTCACAGAAAAGCATCTTACGGATGGCATGACAGTAAGAGAATTATGCAGTGCTGCCAT
AACCATGAGTGATAACACTGCGGCCAACTTACTTCTGACAACGATCGGAGGACCGAAGGAGCTAACCGCT
TTTTTGCACAACATGGGGGATCATGTAACTCGCCTTGATCGTTGGGAACCGGAGCTGAATGAAGCCATAC
CAAACGACGAGCGTGACACCACGATGCCTGTAGCAATGGCAACAACGTTGCGCAAACTATTAACTGGCGA
ACTACTTACTCTAGCTTCCCGGCAACAATTAATAGACTGGATGGAGGCGGATAAAGTTGCAGGACCACTT
CTGCGCTCGGCCCTTCCGGCTGGCTGGTTTATTGCTGATAAATCTGGAGCCGGTGAGCGTGGGTCTCGCG
GTATCATTGCAGCACTGGGGCCAGATGGTAAGCCCTCCCGTATCGTAGTTATCTACACGACGGGGAGTCA
GGCAACTATGGATGAACGAAATAGACAGATCGCTGAGATAGGTGCCTCACTGATTAAGCATTGGTAACTG
TCAGACCAAGTTTACTCATATATACTTTAGATTGATTTAAAACTTCATTTTTAATTTAAAAGGATCTAGG
TGAAGATCCTTTTTGATAATCTCATGACCAAAATCCCTTAACGTGAGTTTTCGTTCCACTGAGCGTCAGA
CCCCGTAGAAAAGATCAAAGGATCTTCTTGAGATCCTTTTTTTCTGCGCGTAATCTGCTGCTTGCAAACA
AAAAAACCACCGCTACCAGCGGTGGTTTGTTTGCCGGATCAAGAGCTACCAACTCTTTTTCCGAAGGTAA
CTGGCTTCAGCAGAGCGCAGATACCAAATACTGTTCTTCTAGTGTAGCCGTAGTTAGGCCACCACTTCAA
GAACTCTGTAGCACCGCCTACATACCTCGCTCTGCTAATCCTGTTACCAGTGGCTGCTGCCAGTGGCGAT
AAGTCGTGTCTTACCGGGTTGGACTCAAGACGATAGTTACCGGATAAGGCGCAGCGGTCGGGCTGAACGG
GGGGTTCGTGCACACAGCCCAGCTTGGAGCGAACGACCTACACCGAACTGAGATACCTACAGCGTGAGCT
ATGAGAAAGCGCCACGCTTCCCGAAGGGAGAAAGGCGGACAGGTATCCGGTAAGCGGCAGGGTCGGAACA
GGAGAGCGCACGAGGGAGCTTCCAGGGGGAAACGCCTGGTATCTTTATAGTCCTGTCGGGTTTCGCCACC
TCTGACTTGAGCGTCGATTTTTGTGATGCTCGTCAGGGGGGCGGAGCCTATGGAAAAACGCCAGCAACGC
GGCCTTTTTACGGTTCCTGGCCTTTTGCTGGCCTTTTGCTCACATGTTCTTTCCTGCGTTATCCCCTGAT
TCTGTGGATAACCGTATTACCGCCTTTGAGTGAGCTGATACCGCTCGCCGCAGC
